Addgene plasmid #219525: pHis-TEV-Nsp15-A81V
Purpose: E. coli plasmid (T7lac promoter) for full-length, SARS CoV-2 Nsp15-A81V (uridine-specific nidoviral endoribonuclease, expression-optimized gene) with N-terminal TEV protease cleavable His6-tag
Depositing lab: Debra Hansen. Depositing organization: Arizona State University. Publication: Functional implications of hexameric dynamics in SARS-CoV-2 Nsp15. Sonowal M, Ketawala G, Nagaratnam N, Logeswaran D, Basu S, de Sanctis D, Orlans J, Rose SL, Jernigan RJ, Hu H, Aguilar JDM, Ranaweera ME, Zacks MA, Chen JJ, Hansen DT, Schrag LG, Fromme R, Botha S, Fromme P. Protein Sci. 2025 Jun;34(6):e70115. doi: 10.1002/pro.70115. PubMed 40411374.
Backbone
  Vector backbone: pET-11b
  Backbone manufacturer: purchased from GenScript
  Backbone size w/o insert (bp): 5644
  Total vector size (bp): 6760
  Modifications to backbone: None. GenScript cloned the expression-optimized insert into NdeI and BamHI sites of pET-11b.
  Vector type: Bacterial Expression
Growth in bacteria
  Bacterial resistance: Ampicillin, 100 μg/mL
  Growth temperature: 37°C
  Growth strain: DH5alpha
  Copy number: Low Copy
Gene/Insert
  Gene/Insert name: Nsp15-A81V (alt names: NendoU-A81V; non-structural protein 15, A81V; uridylate-specific endoribonuclease, A81V)
  Species: Severe acute respiratory syndrome coronavirus 2
  Insert size (bp): 1037
  Mutation: A81V (C to T)
  Entrez Gene: N (a.k.a. GU280_gp10)
  Tag / fusion protein: TEV protease cleavable His6-tag (N terminal on insert)
Resource information
  A portion of this plasmid was derived from a plasmid made by: Purchased from GenScript the expression-optimized insert in the pET-11b backbone
Terms and licenses: Academic/Nonprofit Terms; Industry Terms: Not Available to Industry
Depositor comments: Protein sequence is MHHHHHHSSGVDLGTENLYFQSNAM + Nsp15-A81V (amino acid residues 6453-6798 of YP_009724389, with A81V mutation). Confers ampicillin-resistance. Backbone vector is pET-11b from GenScript. Mutation design by Nirupa Nagaratnam.
How to cite: pHis-TEV-Nsp15-A81V was a gift from Debra Hansen (Addgene plasmid # 219525 ; http://n2t.net/addgene:219525 ; RRID:Addgene_219525)
