[The description below was written by a language model from this plasmid's Addgene catalogue record and pLannotate feature annotations shown in this document.]
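Description:
pHis-TEV-Nsp15-A81V is a bacterial expression plasmid built on the pET-11b backbone (about 6.76 kb in total) for producing a point mutant of SARS-CoV-2 non-structural protein 15 in E. coli. It replicates from a pBR322-type ColE1 origin accompanied by the bom region and the rop gene, which keeps copy number low, and it is selected with ampicillin through the bla (AmpR) cassette. Several tetracycline-resistance gene fragments annotated around the backbone are non-functional pBR322 remnants rather than a usable marker.

The expression cassette is the standard T7lac arrangement: a T7 promoter immediately followed by a lac operator, the T7 gene 10 ribosome binding site, the open reading frame, and a T7 terminator. A plasmid-borne lacI gene with its own promoter supplies repressor, so transcription stays off until induction with IPTG in a host that provides T7 RNA polymerase. The insert, an expression-optimized synthetic gene cloned between the NdeI and BamHI sites, encodes full-length Nsp15 (NendoU, the uridine-specific nidoviral endoribonuclease) carrying the A81V substitution. It is preceded by an N-terminal His6 tag and a TEV protease cleavage site, allowing metal-affinity purification followed by tag removal. The automated annotation matches the coding region to the viral replicase polyprotein 1ab, but its attached functional text describes the 2'-O-methyltransferase, which is a generic polyprotein note and not the product encoded here. The short T7 gene 10-derived fragment annotated just after the coding region is probably residual vector sequence. The catalogue's Entrez link to the N gene also does not fit the insert.

The associated publication concerns the hexameric dynamics of Nsp15, so the plasmid is suited to making recombinant mutant protein for structural and biochemical study.
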