Features (pLannotate 1.2.2; 20 found; start..end, strand, type, name):
      1..19      +  promoter       T7 promoter: promoter for bacteriophage T7 RNA polymerase
     20..44      +  protein_bind   lac operator: The lac repressor binds to the lac operator to inhibit transcription in E. coli. This inhibition can be relieved by adding lactose or isopropyl-β-D-thiogalactopyranoside (IPTG). lac repressor encoded by lacI
     59..81      +  RBS            RBS: efficient ribosome binding site from bacteriophage T7 gene 10 (Olins and Rangwala, 1989)
     92..108     +  CDS            9xHis (fragment): 9xHis affinity tag
    164..1201    +  CDS            rep (fragment): R1AB_SARS2 - Experimental evidence at protein level: Swiss-Prot protein existence level 1. [2'-O-methyltransferase]: Methyltransferase that mediates mRNA cap 2'-O-ribose methylation to the 5'-cap structure of viral mRNAs. N7-methyl guanosine cap is a prerequisite for binding of nsp16. Therefore plays an essential role in viral mRNAs cap methylation which is essential to evade immune system. From Severe acute respiratory syndrome coronavirus 2 (2019-nCoV) (SARS-CoV-2).
   1215..1264    +  CDS            SET1 (fragment): solubility-enhancement tag derived from T7 phage gene 10B
   1272..1319    +  terminator     T7 terminator: transcription terminator for bacteriophage T7 RNA polymerase
   1342..1446    -  CDS            TcR (fragment): tetracycline efflux protein; tet; confers resistance to tetracycline
   1494..1522    -  promoter       tet promoter: E. coli promoter for tetracycline efflux protein gene
   1635..1739    +  promoter       AmpR promoter: bla
   1740..2600    +  CDS            AmpR: β-lactamase; bla; confers resistance to ampicillin, carbenicillin, and related antibiotics
   2771..3359    +  rep_origin     ori: high-copy-number ColE1/pMB1/pBR322/pUC origin of replication
   3545..3684    -  misc_feature   bom: basis of mobility region from pBR322
   3786..3977    -  CDS            rop: Rop protein, which maintains plasmids at low copy number; rop
   3994..4374    +  CDS            YPB1_ECOLX: Protein predicted: Swiss-Prot protein existence level 4. From Escherichia coli.
   4616..5240    -  CDS            TcR (fragment): tetracycline efflux protein; tet; confers resistance to tetracycline
   5255..5276    -  protein_bind   CAP binding site: CAP binding activates transcription in the presence of cAMP. E. coli catabolite activator protein
   5289..6371    -  CDS            lacI: lac repressor; lacI; The lac repressor binds to the lac operator to inhibit transcription in E. coli. This inhibition can be relieved by adding lactose or isopropyl-β-D-thiogalactopyranoside (IPTG).
   6372..6449    -  promoter       lacI promoter: lacI
   6457..6736    -  CDS            TcR (fragment): tetracycline efflux protein; tet; confers resistance to tetracycline
>Addgene plasmid #219525 | pHis-TEV-Nsp15-A81V | addgene full sequence | sequence record 433375 | Addgene NGS Result
TAATACGACTCACTATAGGGGAATTGTGAGCGGATAACAATTCCCCTCTAGAAATAATTTTGTTTAACTT
TAAGAAGGAGATATACATATGCACCACCACCACCACCATAGCAGCGGCGTTGACCTGGGCACCGAGAACC
TGTATTTCCAAAGCAATGCGATGAGCCTGGAGAATGTTGCGTTTAACGTGGTTAACAAGGGTCACTTCGA
TGGTCAGCAAGGCGAGGTGCCGGTTAGCATCATTAACAACACCGTGTACACCAAGGTTGACGGCGTGGAT
GTTGAGCTGTTTGAAAACAAAACCACCCTGCCGGTGAACGTTGCGTTCGAGCTGTGGGCGAAGCGTAACA
TCAAACCGGTGCCGGAAGTTAAGATTCTGAACAACCTGGGTGTGGACATCGCGGTGAACACCGTTATTTG
GGACTATAAACGTGATGCGCCGGCGCACATCAGCACCATTGGCGTTTGCAGCATGACCGACATCGCGAAG
AAACCGACCGAAACCATTTGCGCGCCGCTGACCGTGTTCTTTGACGGTCGTGTGGATGGCCAGGTTGACC
TGTTTCGTAACGCGCGTAACGGTGTGCTGATCACCGAGGGTAGCGTTAAAGGCCTGCAGCCGAGCGTGGG
TCCGAAACAAGCGAGCCTGAACGGTGTTACCCTGATTGGCGAAGCGGTGAAGACCCAGTTCAACTACTAT
AAGAAAGTGGATGGTGTGGTTCAGCAACTGCCGGAAACCTACTTTACCCAGAGCCGTAACCTGCAAGAGT
TCAAGCCGCGTAGCCAAATGGAGATCGATTTTCTGGAACTGGCGATGGACGAGTTCATTGAACGTTACAA
ACTGGAGGGTTATGCGTTTGAACACATCGTTTACGGCGACTTCAGCCACAGCCAACTGGGTGGCCTGCAC
CTGCTGATTGGTCTGGCGAAGCGTTTCAAAGAGAGCCCGTTTGAGCTGGAAGATTTCATCCCGATGGACA
GCACCGTGAAGAACTATTTTATTACCGATGCGCAGACCGGCAGCAGCAAATGCGTGTGCAGCGTTATCGA
CCTGCTGCTGGACGATTTCGTTGAGATCATTAAAAGCCAGGACCTGAGCGTGGTGAGCAAGGTGGTTAAA
GTGACCATCGACTATACCGAAATTAGCTTCATGCTGTGGTGCAAAGATGGTCACGTGGAAACCTTCTACC
CGAAACTGCAATAATAAGGATCCGGCTGCTAACAAAGCCCGAAAGGAAGCTGAGTTGGCTGCTGCCACCG
CTGAGCAATAACTAGCATAACCCCTTGGGGCCTCTAAACGGGTCTTGAGGGGTTTTTTGCTGAAAGGAGG
AACTATATCCGGATATCCCGCAAGAGGCCCGGCAGTACCGGCATAACCAAGCCTATGCCTACAGCATCCA
GGGTGACGGTGCCGAGGATGACGATGAGCGCATTGTTAGATTTCATACACGGTGCCTGACTGCGTTAGCA
ATTTAACTGTGATAAACTACCGCATTAAAGCTTATCGATGATAAGCTGTCAAACATGAGAATTCTTGAAG
ACGAAAGGGCCTCGTGATACGCCTATTTTTATAGGTTAATGTCATGATAATAATGGTTTCTTAGACGTCA
GGTGGCACTTTTCGGGGAAATGTGCGCGGAACCCCTATTTGTTTATTTTTCTAAATACATTCAAATATGT
ATCCGCTCATGAGACAATAACCCTGATAAATGCTTCAATAATATTGAAAAAGGAAGAGTATGAGTATTCA
ACATTTCCGTGTCGCCCTTATTCCCTTTTTTGCGGCATTTTGCCTTCCTGTTTTTGCTCACCCAGAAACG
CTGGTGAAAGTAAAAGATGCTGAAGATCAGTTGGGTGCACGAGTGGGTTACATCGAACTGGATCTCAACA
GCGGTAAGATCCTTGAGAGTTTTCGCCCCGAAGAACGTTTTCCAATGATGAGCACTTTTAAAGTTCTGCT
ATGTGGCGCGGTATTATCCCGTGTTGACGCCGGGCAAGAGCAACTCGGTCGCCGCATACACTATTCTCAG
AATGACTTGGTTGAGTACTCACCAGTCACAGAAAAGCATCTTACGGATGGCATGACAGTAAGAGAATTAT
GCAGTGCTGCCATAACCATGAGTGATAACACTGCGGCCAACTTACTTCTGACAACGATCGGAGGACCGAA
GGAGCTAACCGCTTTTTTGCACAACATGGGGGATCATGTAACTCGCCTTGATCGTTGGGAACCGGAGCTG
AATGAAGCCATACCAAACGACGAGCGTGACACCACGATGCCTGCAGCAATGGCAACAACGTTGCGCAAAC
TATTAACTGGCGAACTACTTACTCTAGCTTCCCGGCAACAATTAATAGACTGGATGGAGGCGGATAAAGT
TGCAGGACCACTTCTGCGCTCGGCCCTTCCGGCTGGCTGGTTTATTGCTGATAAATCTGGAGCCGGTGAG
CGTGGGTCTCGCGGTATCATTGCAGCACTGGGGCCAGATGGTAAGCCCTCCCGTATCGTAGTTATCTACA
CGACGGGGAGTCAGGCAACTATGGATGAACGAAATAGACAGATCGCTGAGATAGGTGCCTCACTGATTAA
GCATTGGTAACTGTCAGACCAAGTTTACTCATATATACTTTAGATTGATTTAAAACTTCATTTTTAATTT
AAAAGGATCTAGGTGAAGATCCTTTTTGATAATCTCATGACCAAAATCCCTTAACGTGAGTTTTCGTTCC
ACTGAGCGTCAGACCCCGTAGAAAAGATCAAAGGATCTTCTTGAGATCCTTTTTTTCTGCGCGTAATCTG
CTGCTTGCAAACAAAAAAACCACCGCTACCAGCGGTGGTTTGTTTGCCGGATCAAGAGCTACCAACTCTT
TTTCCGAAGGTAACTGGCTTCAGCAGAGCGCAGATACCAAATACTGTCCTTCTAGTGTAGCCGTAGTTAG
GCCACCACTTCAAGAACTCTGTAGCACCGCCTACATACCTCGCTCTGCTAATCCTGTTACCAGTGGCTGC
TGCCAGTGGCGATAAGTCGTGTCTTACCGGGTTGGACTCAAGACGATAGTTACCGGATAAGGCGCAGCGG
TCGGGCTGAACGGGGGGTTCGTGCACACAGCCCAGCTTGGAGCGAACGACCTACACCGAACTGAGATACC
TACAGCGTGAGCTATGAGAAAGCGCCACGCTTCCCGAAGGGAGAAAGGCGGACAGGTATCCGGTAAGCGG
CAGGGTCGGAACAGGAGAGCGCACGAGGGAGCTTCCAGGGGGAAACGCCTGGTATCTTTATAGTCCTGTC
GGGTTTCGCCACCTCTGACTTGAGCGTCGATTTTTGTGATGCTCGTCAGGGGGGCGGAGCCTATGGAAAA
ACGCCAGCAACGCGGCCTTTTTACGGTTCCTGGCCTTTTGCTGGCCTTTTGCTCACATGTTCTTTCCTGC
GTTATCCCCTGATTCTGTGGATAACCGTATTACCGCCTTTGAGTGAGCTGATACCGCTCGCCGCAGCCGA
ACGACCGAGCGCAGCGAGTCAGTGAGCGAGGAAGCGGAAGAGCGCCTGATGCGGTATTTTCTCCTTACGC
ATCTGTGCGGTATTTCACACCGCAATGGTGCACTCTCAGTACAATCTGCTCTGATGCCGCATAGTTAAGC
CAGTATACACTCCGCTATCGCTACGTGACTGGGTCATGGCTGCGCCCCGACACCCGCCAACACCCGCTGA
CGCGCCCTGACGGGCTTGTCTGCTCCCGGCATCCGCTTACAGACAAGCTGTGACCGTCTCCGGGAGCTGC
ATGTGTCAGAGGTTTTCACCGTCATCACCGAAACGCGCGAGGCAGCTGCGGTAAAGCTCATCAGCGTGGT
CGTGAAGCGATTCACAGATGTCTGCCTGTTCATCCGCGTCCAGCTCGTTGAGTTTCTCCAGAAGCGTTAA
TGTCTGGCTTCTGATAAAGCGGGCCATGTTAAGGGCGGTTTTTTCCTGTTTGGTCACTGATGCCTCCGTG
TAAGGGGGATTTCTGTTCATGGGGGTAATGATACCGATGAAACGAGAGAGGATGCTCACGATACGGGTTA
CTGATGATGAACATGCCCGGTTACTGGAACGTTGTGAGGGTAAACAACTGGCGGTATGGATGCGGCGGGA
CCAGAGAAAAATCACTCAGGGTCAATGCCAGCGCTTCGTTAATACAGATGTAGGTGTTCCACAGGGTAGC
CAGCAGCATCCTGCGATGCAGATCCGGAACATAATGGTGCAGGGCGCTGACTTCCGCGTTTCCAGACTTT
ACGAAACACGGAAACCGAAGACCATTCATGTTGTTGCTCAGGTCGCAGACGTTTTGCAGCAGCAGTCGCT
TCACGTTCGCTCGCGTATCGGTGATTCATTCTGCTAACCAGTAAGGCAACCCCGCCAGCCTAGCCGGGTC
CTCAACGACAGGAGCACGATCATGCGCACCCGTGGCCAGGACCCAACGCTGCCCGAGATGCGCCGCGTGC
GGCTGCTGGAGATGGCGGACGCGATGGATATGTTCTGCCAAGGGTTGGTTTGCGCATTCACAGTTCTCCG
CAAGAATTGATTGGCTCCAATTCTTGGAGTGGTGAATCCGTTAGCGAGGTGCCGCCGGCTTCCATTCAGG
TCGAGGTGGCCCGGCTCCATGCACCGCGACGCAACGCGGGGAGGCAGACAAGGTATAGGGCGGCGCCTAC
AATCCATGCCAACCCGTTCCATGTGCTCGCCGAGGCGGCATAAATCGCCGTGACGATCAGCGGTCCAATG
ATCGAAGTTAGGCTGGTAAGAGCCGCGAGCGATCCTTGAAGCTGTCCCTGATGGTCGTCATCTACCTGCC
TGGACAGCATGGCCTGCAACGCGGGCATCCCGATGCCGCCGGAAGCGAGAAGAATCATAATGGGGAAGGC
CATCCAGCCTCGCGTCGCGAACGCCAGCAAGACGTAGCCCAGCGCGTCGGCCGCCATGCCGGCGATAATG
GCCTGCTTCTCGCCGAAACGTTTGGTGGCGGGACCAGTGACGAAGGCTTGAGCGAGGGCGTGCAAGATTC
CGAATACCGCAAGCGACAGGCCGATCATCGTCGCGCTCCAGCGAAAGCGGTCCTCGCCGAAAATGACCCA
GAGCGCTGCCGGCACCTGTCCTACGAGTTGCATGATAAAGAAGACAGTCATAAGTGCGGCGACGATAGTC
ATGCCCCGCGCCCACCGGAAGGAGCTGACTGGGTTGAAGGCTCTCAAGGGCATCGGTCGAGATCCCGGTG
CCTAATGAGTGAGCTAACTTACATTAATTGCGTTGCGCTCACTGCCCGCTTTCCAGTCGGGAAACCTGTC
GTGCCAGCTGCATTAATGAATCGGCCAACGCGCGGGGAGAGGCGGTTTGCGTATTGGGCGCCAGGGTGGT
TTTTCTTTTCACCAGTGAGACGGGCAACAGCTGATTGCCCTTCACCGCCTGGCCCTGAGAGAGTTGCAGC
AAGCGGTCCACGCTGGTTTGCCCCAGCAGGCGAAAATCCTGTTTGATGGTGGTTAACGGCGGGATATAAC
ATGAGCTGTCTTCGGTATCGTCGTATCCCACTACCGAGATATCCGCACCAACGCGCAGCCCGGACTCGGT
AATGGCGCGCATTGCGCCCAGCGCCATCTGATCGTTGGCAACCAGCATCGCAGTGGGAACGATGCCCTCA
TTCAGCATTTGCATGGTTTGTTGAAAACCGGACATGGCACTCCAGTCGCCTTCCCGTTCCGCTATCGGCT
GAATTTGATTGCGAGTGAGATATTTATGCCAGCCAGCCAGACGCAGACGCGCCGAGACAGAACTTAATGG
GCCCGCTAACAGCGCGATTTGCTGGTGACCCAATGCGACCAGATGCTCCACGCCCAGTCGCGTACCGTCT
TCATGGGAGAAAATAATACTGTTGATGGGTGTCTGGTCAGAGACATCAAGAAATAACGCCGGAACATTAG
TGCAGGCAGCTTCCACAGCAATGGCATCCTGGTCATCCAGCGGATAGTTAATGATCAGCCCACTGACGCG
TTGCGCGAGAAGATTGTGCACCGCCGCTTTACAGGCTTCGACGCCGCTTCGTTCTACCATCGACACCACC
ACGCTGGCACCCAGTTGATCGGCGCGAGATTTAATCGCCGCGACAATTTGCGACGGCGCGTGCAGGGCCA
GACTGGAGGTGGCAACGCCAATCAGCAACGACTGTTTGCCCGCCAGTTGTTGTGCCACGCGGTTGGGAAT
GTAATTCAGCTCCGCCATCGCCGCTTCCACTTTTTCCCGCGTTTTCGCAGAAACGTGGCTGGCCTGGTTC
ACCACGCGGGAAACGGTCTGATAAGAGACACCGGCATACTCTGCGACATCGTATAACGTTACTGGTTTCA
CATTCACCACCCTGAATTGACTCTCTTCCGGGCGCTATCATGCCATACCGCGAAAGGTTTTGCGCCATTC
GATGGTGTCCGGGATCTCGACGCTCTCCCTTATGCGACTCCTGCATTAGGAAGCAGCCCAGTAGTAGGTT
GAGGCCGTTGAGCACCGCCGCCGCAAGGAATGGTGCATGCAAGGAGATGGCGCCCAACAGTCCCCCGGCC
ACGGGGCCTGCCACCATACCCACGCCGAAACAAGCGCTCATGAGCCCGAAGTGGCGAGCCCGATCTTCCC
CATCGGTGATGTCGGCGATATAGGCGCCAGCAACCGCACCTGTGGCGCCGGTGATGCCGGCCACGATGCG
TCCGGCGTAGAGGATCGAGATCTCGATCCCGCGAAAT
